>Addgene plasmid #90788 | NDE1 F1.2 gRNA | addgene full sequence | sequence record 189913 | Addgene NGS Result
GAAGCGGAAGAGCGCCCAATACGCAAACCGCCTCTCCCCGCGCGTTGGCCGATTCATTAATGCAGCTGGC
ACGACAGGTTTCCCGACTGGAAAGCGGGCAGTGAGCGCAACGCAATTAATGTGAGTTAGCTCACTCATTA
GGCACCCCAGGCTTTACACTTTATGCTTCCGGCTCGTATGTTGTGTGGAATTGTGAGCGGATAACAATTT
CACACAGGAAACAGCTATGACCATGATTACGCCAAGCGCGCAATTAACCCTCACTAAAGGGAACAAAAGC
TGGAGCTGCAAGCTTAATGTAGTCTTATGCAATACTCTTGTAGTCTTGCAACATGGTAACGATGAGTTAG
CAACATGCCTTACAAGGAGAGAAAAAGCACCGTGCATGCCGATTGGTGGAAGTAAGGTGGTACGATCGTG
CCTTATTAGGAAGGCAACAGACGGGTCTGACATGGATTGGACGAACCACTGAATTGCCGCATTGCAGAGA
TATTGTATTTAAGTGCCTAGCTCGATACATAAACGGGTCTCTCTGGTTAGACCAGATCTGAGCCTGGGAG
CTCTCTGGCTAACTAGGGAACCCACTGCTTAAGCCTCAATAAAGCTTGCCTTGAGTGCTTCAAGTAGTGT
GTGCCCGTCTGTTGTGTGACTCTGGTAACTAGAGATCCCTCAGACCCTTTTAGTCAGTGTGGAAAATCTC
TAGCAGTGGCGCCCGAACAGGGACTTGAAAGCGAAAGGGAAACCAGAGGAGCTCTCTCGACGCAGGACTC
GGCTTGCTGAAGCGCGCACGGCAAGAGGCGAGGGGCGGCGACTGGTGAGTACGCCAAAAATTTTGACTAG
CGGAGGCTAGAAGGAGAGAGATGGGTGCGAGAGCGTCAGTATTAAGCGGGGGAGAATTAGATCGCGATGG
GAAAAAATTCGGTTAAGGCCAGGGGGAAAGAAAAAATATAAATTAAAACATATAGTATGGGCAAGCAGGG
AGCTAGAACGATTCGCAGTTAATCCTGGCCTGTTAGAAACATCAGAAGGCTGTAGACAAATACTGGGACA
GCTACAACCATCCCTTCAGACAGGATCAGAAGAACTTAGATCATTATATAATACAGTAGCAACCCTCTAT
TGTGTGCATCAAAGGATAGAGATAAAAGACACCAAGGAAGCTTTAGACAAGATAGAGGAAGAGCAAAACA
AAAGTAAGACCACCGCACAGCAAGCGGCCGCTGATCTTCAGACCTGGAGGAGGAGATATGAGGGACAATT
GGAGAAGTGAATTATATAAATATAAAGTAGTAAAAATTGAACCATTAGGAGTAGCACCCACCAAGGCAAA
GAGAAGAGTGGTGCAGAGAGAAAAAAGAGCAGTGGGAATAGGAGCTTTGTTCCTTGGGTTCTTGGGAGCA
GCAGGAAGCACTATGGGCGCAGCGTCAATGACGCTGACGGTACAGGCCAGACAATTATTGTCTGGTATAG
TGCAGCAGCAGAACAATTTGCTGAGGGCTATTGAGGCGCAACAGCATCTGTTGCAACTCACAGTCTGGGG
CATCAAGCAGCTCCAGGCAAGAATCCTGGCTGTGGAAAGATACCTAAAGGATCAACAGCTCCTGGGGATT
TGGGGTTGCTCTGGAAAACTCATTTGCACCACTGCTGTGCCTTGGAATGCTAGTTGGAGTAATAAATCTC
TGGAACAGATTTGGAATCACACGACCTGGATGGAGTGGGACAGAGAAATTAACAATTACACAAGCTTAAT
ACACTCCTTAATTGAAGAATCGCAAAACCAGCAAGAAAAGAATGAACAAGAATTATTGGAATTAGATAAA
TGGGCAAGTTTGTGGAATTGGTTTAACATAACAAATTGGCTGTGGTATATAAAATTATTCATAATGATAG
TAGGAGGCTTGGTAGGTTTAAGAATAGTTTTTGCTGTACTTTCTATAGTGAATAGAGTTAGGCAGGGATA
TTCACCATTATCGTTTCAGACCCACCTCCCAACCCCGAGGGGACCCAGAGAGGGCCTATTTCCCATGATT
CCTTCATATTTGCATATACGATACAAGGCTGTTAGAGAGATAATTAGAATTAATTTGACTGTAAACACAA
AGATATTAGTACAAAATACGTGACGTAGAAAGTAATAATTTCTTGGGTAGTTTGCAGTTTTAAAATTATG
TTTTAAAATGGACTATCATATGCTTACCGTAACTTGAAAGTATTTCGATTTCTTGGCTTTATATATCTTG
TGGAAAGGACGAAACACCGAAAGACTTTCAGCTCCGAGGGTTTAAGAGCTATGCTGGAAACAGCATAGCA
AGTTTAAATAAGGCTAGTCCGTTATCAACTTGAAAAAGTGGCACCGAGTCGGTGCTTTTTTTGAATTCTA
GATCTTGAGACAAATGGCAGTATTCATCCACAATTTTAAAAGAAAAGGGGGGATTGGGGGGTACAGTGCA
GGGGAAAGAATAGTAGACATAATAGCAACAGACATACAAACTAAAGAATTACAAAAACAAATTACAAAAA
TTCAAAATTTTCGGGTTTATTACAGGGACAGCAGAGATCCACTTTGGCGCCGGCTCGAGTGGCTCCGGTG
CCCGTCAGTGGGCAGAGCGCACATCGCCCACAGTCCCCGAGAAGTTGGGGGGAGGGGTCGGCAATTGAAC
CGGTGCCTAGAGAAGGTGGCGCGGGGTAAACTGGGAAAGTGATGTCGTGTACTGGCTCCGCCTTTTTCCC
GAGGGTGGGGGAGAACCGTATATAAGTGCAGTAGTCGCCGTGAACGTTCTTTTTCGCAACGGGTTTGCCG
CCAGAACACAGGTGTCGTGACGCGGGATCCGCCACCATGACCGAGTACAAGCCCACGGTGCGCCTCGCCA
CCCGCGACGACGTCCCCAGGGCCGTACGCACCCTCGCCGCCGCGTTCGCCGACTACCCCGCCACGCGCCA
CACCGTCGATCCGGACCGCCACATCGAGCGGGTCACCGAGCTGCAAGAACTCTTCCTCACGCGCGTCGGG
CTCGACATCGGCAAGGTGTGGGTCGCGGACGACGGCGCCGCGGTGGCGGTCTGGACCACGCCGGAGAGCG
TCGAAGCGGGGGCGGTGTTCGCCGAGATCGGCCCGCGCATGGCCGAGTTGAGCGGTTCCCGGCTGGCCGC
GCAGCAACAGATGGAAGGCCTCCTGGCGCCGCACCGGCCCAAGGAGCCCGCGTGGTTCCTGGCCACCGTC
GGAGTCTCGCCCGACCACCAGGGCAAGGGTCTGGGCAGCTCCGTCGTGCTCCCCGGAGTGGAGGCGGCCG
AGCGCGCCGGGGTGCCCGCCTTCCTGGAGACCTCCGCGCCCCGCAACCTCCCCTTCTACGAGCGGCTCGG
CTTCACCGTCACCGCCGACGTCGAGGTGCCCGAAGGACCGCGCACCTGGTGCATGACCCGCAAGCCCGGT
GCCTGAACGCGTTAAGTCGACAATCAACCTCTGGATTACAAAATTTGTGAAAGATTGACTGGTATTCTTA
ACTATGTTGCTCCTTTTACGCTATGTGGATACGCTGCTTTAATGCCTTTGTATCATGCTATTGCTTCCCG
TATGGCTTTCATTTTCTCCTCCTTGTATAAATCCTGGTTGCTGTCTCTTTATGAGGAGTTGTGGCCCGTT
GTCAGGCAACGTGGCGTGGTGTGCACTGTGTTTGCTGACGCAACCCCCACTGGTTGGGGCATTGCCACCA
CCTGTCAGCTCCTTTCCGGGACTTTCGCTTTCCCCCTCCCTATTGCCACGGCGGAACTCATCGCCGCCTG
CCTTGCCCGCTGCTGGACAGGGGCTCGGCTGTTGGGCACTGACAATTCCGTGGTGTTGTCGGGGAAATCA
TCGTCCTTTCCTTGGCTGCTCGCCTGTGTTGCCACCTGGATTCTGCGCGGGACGTCCTTCTGCTACGTCC
CTTCGGCCCTCAATCCAGCGGACCTTCCTTCCCGCGGCCTGCTGCCGGCTCTGCGGCCTCTTCCGCGTCT
TCGCCTTCGCCCTCAGACGAGTCGGATCTCCCTTTGGGCCGCCTCCCCGCGTCGACTTTAAGACCAATGA
CTTACAAGGCAGCTGTAGATCTTAGCCACTTTTTAAAAGAAAAGGGGGGACTGGAAGGGCTAATTCACTC
CCAACGAAGACAAGATCTGCTTTTTGCTTGTACTGGGTCTCTCTGGTTAGACCAGATCTGAGCCTGGGAG
CTCTCTGGCTAACTAGGGAACCCACTGCTTAAGCCTCAATAAAGCTTGCCTTGAGTGCTTCAAGTAGTGT
GTGCCCGTCTGTTGTGTGACTCTGGTAACTAGAGATCCCTCAGACCCTTTTAGTCAGTGTGGAAAATCTC
TAGCAGTACGTATAGTAGTTCATGTCATCTTATTATTCAGTATTTATAACTTGCAAAGAAATGAATATCA
GAGAGTGAGAGGAACTTGTTTATTGCAGCTTATAATGGTTACAAATAAAGCAATAGCATCACAAATTTCA
CAAATAAAGCATTTTTTTCACTGCATTCTAGTTGTGGTTTGTCCAAACTCATCAATGTATCTTATCATGT
CTGGCTCTAGCTATCCCGCCCCTAACTCCGCCCATCCCGCCCCTAACTCCGCCCAGTTCCGCCCATTCTC
CGCCCCATGGCTGACTAATTTTTTTTATTTATGCAGAGGCCGAGGCCGCCTCGGCCTCTGAGCTATTCCA
GAAGTAGTGAGGAGGCTTTTTTGGAGGCCTAGGGACGTACCCAATTCGCCCTATAGTGAGTCGTATTACG
CGCGCTCACTGGCCGTCGTTTTACAACGTCGTGACTGGGAAAACCCTGGCGTTACCCAACTTAATCGCCT
TGCAGCACATCCCCCTTTCGCCAGCTGGCGTAATAGCGAAGAGGCCCGCACCGATCGCCCTTCCCAACAG
TTGCGCAGCCTGAATGGCGAATGGG
[124 nt withheld, positions 4926-5049]
C
[91 nt withheld, positions 5051-5141]
A
[49 nt withheld, positions 5143-5191]
CCTTTGACGTTGGAGTCCACGTTCTTT
[37 nt withheld, positions 5219-5255]
ACCCTATCTCGGTCTATTCTTTTGATTTATAAGGGATTTTGCCGATTTCGGCCTATTGGTTAAAAAATGA
GCTGATTTAACAAAAATTTAACGCGAATTTTAACAAAATATTAACGCTTACAATTTAGGTGGCACTTTTC
GGGGAAATGTGCGCGGAACCCCTATTTGTTTATTTTTCTAAATACATTCAAATATGTATCCGCTCATGAG
ACAATAACCCTGATAAATGCTTCAATAATATTGAAAAAGGAAGAGTATGAGTATTCAACATTTCCGTGTC
GCCCTTATTCCCTTTTTTGCGGCATTTTGCCTTCCTGTTTTTGCTCACCCAGAAACGCTGGTGAAAGTAA
AAGATGCTGAAGATCAGTTGGGTGCACGAGTGGGTTACATCGAACTGGATCTCAACAGCGGTAAGATCCT
TGAGAGTTTTCGCCCCGAAGAACGTTTTCCAATGATGAGCACTTTTAAAGTTCTGCTATGTGGCGCGGTA
TTATCCCGTATTGACGCCGGGCAAGAGCAACTCGGTCGCCGCATACACTATTCTCAGAATGACTTGGTTG
AGTACTCACCAGTCACAGAAAAGCATCTTACGGATGGCATGACAGTAAGAGAATTATGCAGTGCTGCCAT
AACCATGAGTGATAACACTGCGGCCAACTTACTTCTGACAACGATCGGAGGACCGAAGGAGCTAACCGCT
TTTTTGCACAACATGGGGGATCATGTAACTCGCCTTGATCGTTGGGAACCGGAGCTGAATGAAGCCATAC
CAAACGACGAGCGTGACACCACGATGCCTGTAGCAATGGCAACAACGTTGCGCAAACTATTAACTGGCGA
ACTACTTACTCTAGCTTCCCGGCAACAATTAATAGACTGGATGGAGGCGGATAAAGTTGCAGGACCACTT
CTGCGCTCGGCCCTTCCGGCTGGCTGGTTTATTGCTGATAAATCTGGAGCCGGTGAGCGTGGGTCTCGCG
GTATCATTGCAGCACTGGGGCCAGATGGTAAGCCCTCCCGTATCGTAGTTATCTACACGACGGGGAGTCA
GGCAACTATGGATGAACGAAATAGACAGATCGCTGAGATAGGTGCCTCACTGATTAAGCATTGGTAACTG
TCAGACCAAGTTTACTCATATATACTTTAGATTGATTTAAAACTTCATTTTTAATTTAAAAGGATCTAGG
TGAAGATCCTTTTTGATAATCTCATGACCAAAATCCCTTAACGTGAGTTTTCGTTCCACTGAGCGTCAGA
CCCCGTAGAAAAGATCAAAGGATCTTCTTGAGATCCTTTTTTTCTGCGCGTAATCTGCTGCTTGCAAACA
AAAAAACCACCGCTACCAGCGGTGGTTTGTTTGCCGGATCAAGAGCTACCAACTCTTTTTCCGAAGGTAA
CTGGCTTCAGCAGAGCGCAGATACCAAATACTGTTCTTCTAGTGTAGCCGTAGTTAGGCCACCACTTCAA
GAACTCTGTAGCACCGCCTACATACCTCGCTCTGCTAATCCTGTTACCAGTGGCTGCTGCCAGTGGCGAT
AAGTCGTGTCTTACCGGGTTGGACTCAAGACGATAGTTACCGGATAAGGCGCAGCGGTCGGGCTGAACGG
GGGGTTCGTGCACACAGCCCAGCTTGGAGCGAACGACCTACACCGAACTGAGATACCTACAGCGTGAGCT
ATGAGAAAGCGCCACGCTTCCCGAAGGGAGAAAGGCGGACAGGTATCCGGTAAGCGGCAGGGTCGGAACA
GGAGAGCGCACGAGGGAGCTTCCAGGGGGAAACGCCTGGTATCTTTATAGTCCTGTCGGGTTTCGCCACC
TCTGACTTGAGCGTCGATTTTTGTGATGCTCGTCAGGGGGGCGGAGCCTATGGAAAAACGCCAGCAACGC
GGCCTTTTTACGGTTCCTGGCCTTTTGCTGGCCTTTTGCTCACATGTTCTTTCCTGCGTTATCCCCTGAT
TCTGTGGATAACCGTATTACCGCCTTTGAGTGAGCTGATACCGCTCGCCGCAGCCGAACGACCGAGCGCA
GCGAGTCAGTGAGCGAG
Features (pLannotate 1.2.2; 27 found; start..end, strand, type, name):
     12..104     +  CDS            lacI (fragment): lac repressor; lacI; The lac repressor binds to the lac operator to inhibit transcription in E. coli. This inhibition can be relieved by adding lactose or isopropyl-β-D-thiogalactopyranoside (IPTG).
    117..138     +  protein_bind   CAP binding site: CAP binding activates transcription in the presence of cAMP. E. coli catabolite activator protein
    153..183     +  promoter       lac promoter: promoter for the E. coli lac operon
    191..207     +  protein_bind   lac operator: The lac repressor binds to the lac operator to inhibit transcription in E. coli. This inhibition can be relieved by adding lactose or isopropyl-β-D-thiogalactopyranoside (IPTG). lac repressor encoded by lacI
    252..270     +  promoter       T3 promoter: promoter for bacteriophage T3 RNA polymerase
    298..524     +  promoter       RSV promoter: Rous sarcoma virus enhancer/promoter
    525..705     +  LTR            5' LTR (truncated): truncated 5' long terminal repeat (LTR) from HIV-1
    752..877     +  misc_feature   HIV-1 Ψ: packaging signal of human immunodeficiency virus type 1
    861..1224    +  CDS            HIV-1 gag (fragment): gag protein from human immunodeficiency virus 1; gag
   1370..1603    +  misc_feature   RRE: The Rev response element (RRE) of HIV-1 allows for Rev-dependent mRNA export from the nucleus to the cytoplasm.
   1980..2006    +  CDS            Rev (fragment): human immunodeficiency virus 1 (HIV-1) Rev protein; rev; enhances nuclear export of unspliced and incompletely spliced viral mRNAs
   2010..2250    +  promoter       U6 promoter: RNA polymerase III promoter for human U6 snRNA
   2298..2365    +  misc_RNA       tracrRNA (fragment): trans-activating CRISPR RNA for the Streptococcus pyogenes CRISPR/Cas9 system
   2414..2531    +  misc_feature   cPPT/CTS: central polypurine tract and central termination sequence of HIV-1
   2600..2811    +  promoter       EF-1α core promoter: core promoter for human elongation factor EF-1α
   2837..3436    +  CDS            PuroR (fragment): puromycin N-acetyltransferase; pac from Streptomyces; confers resistance to puromycin
   3452..4040    +  misc_feature   WPRE: woodchuck hepatitis virus posttranscriptional regulatory element
   4091..4110    +  misc_feature   cPPT/CTS (fragment): central polypurine tract and central termination sequence of HIV-1
   4112..4345    +  LTR            3' LTR (ΔU3): self-inactivating 3' long terminal repeat (LTR) from HIV-1
   4423..4544    +  polyA_signal   SV40 poly(A) signal: SV40 polyadenylation signal
   4584..4719    +  rep_origin     SV40 ori: SV40 origin of replication
   4740..4758    -  promoter       T7 promoter: promoter for bacteriophage T7 RNA polymerase
   4766..4921    +  CDS            lacZα (fragment): LacZα fragment of β-galactosidase; lacZ fragment
   4926..5354    +  rep_origin     f1 ori (sequence partly withheld): f1 bacteriophage origin of replication; arrow indicates direction of (+) strand synthesis
   5407..5511    +  promoter       AmpR promoter: bla
   5512..6372    +  CDS            AmpR: β-lactamase; bla; confers resistance to ampicillin, carbenicillin, and related antibiotics
   6543..7131    +  rep_origin     ori: high-copy-number ColE1/pMB1/pBR322/pUC origin of replication
