[The description below was written by a language model from this plasmid's Addgene catalogue record and pLannotate feature annotations shown in this document.]
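Description:
NDE1 F1.2 gRNA is a third-generation lentiviral CRISPR guide plasmid built on the pLenti-sgRNA backbone. It expresses a single guide RNA against human NDE1, with the guide designated F1.2 within the pKMKO series. In E. coli it is maintained through a high-copy ColE1/pUC-type origin and selected with ampicillin via the bla gene. The backbone also carries an f1 origin, an SV40 origin, and remnants of lac, T3 and T7 cloning-vector elements.

The lentiviral cassette begins with an RSV promoter fused to a truncated HIV-1 5' LTR, so genomic RNA is produced without Tat. This is followed by the Ψ packaging signal with a partial gag region, the Rev response element, and a cPPT/CTS. The cassette ends in a ΔU3 self-inactivating 3' LTR, followed by an SV40 polyadenylation signal. Inside the provirus, a human U6 RNA polymerase III promoter drives the NDE1 spacer joined to the S. pyogenes guide scaffold, which is annotated as a tracrRNA fragment. The spacer was inserted between BsmBI sites that were destroyed during cloning. Downstream, an EF-1α core promoter drives puromycin N-acetyltransferase, followed by a WPRE to boost expression, allowing puromycin selection of transduced mammalian cells.

No Cas9 coding sequence is annotated, so the nuclease must be supplied separately. The plasmid comes from a large-scale set of Cas9 knockouts of cell-cycle genes in human cells. The sequenced record is 7,302 nt, shorter than the listed backbone size of 9,151 bp; the record does not explain this, though loss of a stuffer fragment when the guide was cloned is one possible cause.
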