Addgene plasmid #90788: NDE1 F1.2 gRNA
Purpose: 3rd generation lentiviral gRNA plasmid targeting human NDE1
Depositing lab: Iain Cheeseman. Depositing organization: Whitehead Institute for Biomedical Research. Publication: Large-Scale Analysis of CRISPR/Cas9 Cell-Cycle Knockouts Reveals the Diversity of p53-Dependent Responses to Cell-Cycle Defects. McKinley KL, Cheeseman IM. Dev Cell. 2017 Feb 27;40(4):405-420.e2. doi: 10.1016/j.devcel.2017.01.012. Epub 2017 Feb 16. PubMed 28216383.
Backbone
  Vector backbone: pLenti-sgRNA
  Backbone manufacturer: Eric Lander & David Sabatini labs (Addgene plasmid #71409)
  Backbone size w/o insert (bp): 9151
  Vector type: Lentiviral, CRISPR
  Selectable markers: Puromycin
Growth in bacteria
  Bacterial resistance: Ampicillin, 100 μg/mL
  Growth temperature: 37°C
  Growth strain: NEB Stable
  Copy number: Unknown
Gene/Insert
  Gene/Insert name: NDE1 (Guide Designation F1.2) (alt name: pKMKO series)
  gRNA/shRNA sequence: CACCgAAAGACTTTCAGCTCCGAGG
  Species: H. sapiens (human)
  Promoter: U6
  Cloning method: Restriction Enzyme; 5′ cloning site BsmBI (destroyed during cloning); 3′ cloning site BsmBI (destroyed during cloning)
  Sequencing primers: 5′ hU6-F (5'-GAGGGCCTATTTCCCATGATT-3'); 3′ EF1a-R (5'-CACGGCGACTACTGCACTTA-3')
Terms and licenses: Academic/Nonprofit Terms; Industry Terms: Not Available to Industry
Depositor comments: Please note that gRNA target sequence listed is not strictly the 20nt spacer sequence, but also contains the 5' BsmBI overhang. For more information about knockout human cell lines generated using this plasmid, please see http://cellcycleknockouts.wi.mit.edu/ .
How to cite: NDE1 F1.2 gRNA was a gift from Iain Cheeseman (Addgene plasmid # 90788 ; http://n2t.net/addgene:90788 ; RRID:Addgene_90788)
